>Addgene plasmid #148646 | pnEA-HsNot9_19-285_AF | depositor full sequence | sequence record 291094 | Full Sequence
TTCTTGAAGACGAAAGGGCCTCGTGATACGCCTATTTTTATAGGTTAATGTCATGATAATAATGGTTTCT
TAGACGTCAGGTGGCACTTTTCGGGGAAATGTGCGCGGAACCCCTATTTGTTTATTTTTCTAAATACATT
CAAATATGTATCCGCTCATGAGACAATAACCCTGATAAATGCTTCAATAATATTGAAAAAGGAAGAGTAT
GAGTATTCAACATTTCCGTGTCGCCCTTATTCCCTTTTTTGCGGCATTTTGCCTTCCTGTTTTTGCTCAC
CCAGAAACGCTGGTGAAAGTAAAAGATGCTGAAGATCAGTTGGGTGCACGAGTGGGTTACATCGAACTGG
ATCTCAACAGCGGTAAGATCCTTGAGAGTTTTCGCCCCGAAGAACGTTTTCCAATGATGAGCACTTTTAA
AGTTCTGCTATGTGGCGCGGTATTATCCCGTGTTGACGCCGGGCAAGAGCAACTCGGTCGCCGCATACAC
TATTCTCAGAATGACTTGGTTGAGTACTCACCAGTCACAGAAAAGCATCTTACGGATGGCATGACAGTAA
GAGAATTATGCAGTGCTGCCATAACCATGAGTGATAACACTGCGGCCAACTTACTTCTGACAACGATCGG
AGGACCGAAGGAGCTAACCGCTTTTTTGCACAACATGGGGGATCATGTAACTCGCCTTGATCGTTGGGAA
CCGGAGCTGAATGAAGCCATACCAAACGACGAGCGTGACACCACGATGCCTGCAGCAATGGCAACAACGT
TGCGCAAACTATTAACTGGCGAACTACTTACTCTAGCTTCCCGGCAACAATTAATAGACTGGATGGAGGC
GGATAAAGTTGCAGGACCACTTCTGCGCTCGGCCCTTCCGGCTGGCTGGTTTATTGCTGATAAATCTGGA
GCCGGTGAGCGTGGGTCTCGCGGTATCATTGCAGCACTGGGGCCAGATGGTAAGCCCTCCCGTATCGTAG
TTATCTACACGACGGGGAGTCAGGCAACTATGGATGAACGAAATAGACAGATCGCTGAGATAGGTGCCTC
ACTGATTAAGCATTGGTAACTGTCAGACCAAGTTTACTCATATATACTTTAGATTGATTTAAAACTTCAT
TTTTAATTTAAAAGGATCTAGGTGAAGATCCTTTTTGATAATCTCATGACCAAAATCCCTTAACGTGAGT
TTTCGTTCCACTGAGCGTCAGACCCCGTAGAAAAGATCAAAGGATCTTCTTGAGATCCTTTTTTTCTGCG
CGTAATCTGCTGCTTGCAAACAAAAAAACCACCGCTACCAGCGGTGGTTTGTTTGCCGGATCAAGAGCTA
CCAACTCTTTTTCCGAAGGTAACTGGCTTCAGCAGAGCGCAGATACCAAATACTGTCCTTCTAGTGTAGC
CGTAGTTAGGCCACCACTTCAAGAACTCTGTAGCACCGCCTACATACCTCGCTCTGCTAATCCTGTTACC
AGTGGCTGCTGCCAGTGGCGATAAGTCGTGTCTTACCGGGTTGGACTCAAGACGATAGTTACCGGATAAG
GCGCAGCGGTCGGGCTGAACGGGGGGTTCGTGCACACAGCCCAGCTTGGAGCGAACGACCTACACCGAAC
TGAGATACCTACAGCGTGAGCTATGAGAAAGCGCCACGCTTCCCGAAGGGAGAAAGGCGGACAGGTATCC
GGTAAGCGGCAGGGTCGGAACAGGAGAGCGCACGAGGGAGCTTCCAGGGGGAAACGCCTGGTATCTTTAT
AGTCCTGTCGGGTTTCGCCACCTCTGACTTGAGCGTCGATTTTTGTGATGCTCGTCAGGGGGGCGGAGCC
TATGGAAAAACGCCAGCAACGCGGCCTTTTTACGGTTCCTGGCCTTTTGCTGGCCTTTTGCTCACATGTT
CTTTCCTGCGTTATCCCCTGATTCTGTGGATAACCGTATTACCGCCTTTGAGTGAGCTGATACCGCTCGC
CGCAGCCGAACGACCGAGCGCAGCGAGTCAGTGAGCGAGGAAGCGGAAGAGCGCCTGATGCGGTATTTTC
TCCTTACGCATCTGTGCGGTATTTCACACCGCATATATGGTGCACTCTCAGTACAATCTGCTCTGATGCC
GCATAGTTAAGCCAGTATACACTCCGCTATCGCTACGTGACTGGGTCATGGCTGCGCCCCGACACCCGCC
AACACCCGCTGACGCGCCCTGACGGGCTTGTCTGCTCCCGGCATCCGCTTACAGACAAGCTGTGACCGTC
TCCGGGAGCTGCATGTGTCAGAGGTTTTCACCGTCATCACCGAAACGCGCGAGGCAGCTGCGGTAAAGCT
CATCAGCGTGGTCGTGAAGCGATTCACAGATGTCTGCCTGTTCATCCGCGTCCAGCTCGTTGAGTTTCTC
CAGAAGCGTTAATGTCTGGCTTCTGATAAAGCGGGCCATGTTAAGGGCGGTTTTTTCCTGTTTGGTCACT
GATGCCTCCGTGTAAGGGGGATTTCTGTTCATGGGGGTAATGATACCGATGAAACGAGAGAGGATGCTCA
CGATACGGGTTACTGATGATGAACATGCCCGGTTACTGGAACGTTGTGAGGGTAAACAACTGGCGGTATG
GATGCGGCGGGACCAGAGAAAAATCACTCAGGGTCAATGCCAGCGCTTCGTTAATACAGATGTAGGTGTT
CCACAGGGTAGCCAGCAGCATCCTGCGATGCAGATCCGGAACATAATGGTGCAGGGCGCTGACTTCCGCG
TTTCCAGACTTTACGAAACACGGAAACCGAAGACCATTCATGTTGTTGCTCAGGTCGCAGACGTTTTGCA
GCAGCAGTCGCTTCACGTTCGCTCGCGTATCGGTGATTCATTCTGCTAACCAGTAAGGCAACCCCGCCAG
CCTAGCCGGGTCCTCAACGACAGGAGCACGATCATGCGCACCCGTGGCCAGGACCCAACGCTGCCCGAGA
TGCGCCGCGTGCGGCTGCTGGAGATGGCGGACGCGATGGATATGTTCTGCCAAGGGTTGGTTTGCGCATT
CACAGTTCTCCGCAAGAATTGATTGGCTCCAATTCTTGGAGTGGTGAATCCGTTAGCGAGGTGCCGCCGG
CTTCCATTCAGGTCGAGGTGGCCCGGCTCCATGCACCGCGACGCAACGCGGGGAGGCAGACAAGGTATAG
GGCGGCGCCTACAATCCATGCCAACCCGTTCCATGTGCTCGCCGAGGCGGCATAAATCGCCGTGACGATC
AGCGGTCCAGTGATCGAAGTTAGGCTGGTAAGAGCCGCGAGCGATCCTTGAAGCTGTCCCTGATGGTCGT
CATCTACCTGCCTGGACAGCATGGCCTGCAACGCGGGCATCCCGATGCCGCCGGAAGCGAGAAGAATCAT
AATGGGGAAGGCCATCCAGCCTCGCGTCGCGAACGCCAGCAAGACGTAGCCCAGCGCGTCGGCCGCCATG
CCGGCGATAATGGCCTGCTTCTCGCCGAAACGTTTGGTGGCGGGACCAGTGACGAAGGCTTGAGCGAGGG
CGTGCAAGATTCCGAATACCGCAAGCGACAGGCCGATCATCGTCGCGCTCCAGCGAAAGCGGTCCTCGCC
GAAAATGACCCAGAGCGCTGCCGGCACCTGTCCTACGAGTTGCATGATAAAGAAGACAGTCATAAGTGCG
GCGACGATAGTCATGCCCCGCGCCCACCGGAAGGAGCTGACTGGGTTGAAGGCTCTCAAGGGCATCGGTC
GAGATCCCGGTGCCTAATGAGTGAGCTAACTTACATTAATTGCGTTGCGCTCACTGCCCGCTTTCCAGTC
GGGAAACCTGTCGTGCCAGCTGCATTAATGAATCGGCCAACGCGCGGGGAGAGGCGGTTTGCGTATTGGG
CGCCAGGGTGGTTTTTCTTTTCACCAGTGAGACGGGCAACAGCTGATTGCCCTTCACCGCCTGGCCCTGA
GAGAGTTGCAGCAAGCGGTCCACGCTGGTTTGCCCCAGCAGGCGAAAATCCTGTTTGATGGTGGTTAACG
GCGGGATATAACATGAGCTGTCTTCGGTATCGTCGTATCCCACTACCGAGATATCCGCACCAACGCGCAG
CCCGGACTCGGTAATGGCGCGCATTGCGCCCAGCGCCATCTGATCGTTGGCAACCAGCATCGCAGTGGGA
ACGATGCCCTCATTCAGCATTTGCATGGTTTGTTGAAAACCGGACATGGCACTCCAGTCGCCTTCCCGTT
CCGCTATCGGCTGAATTTGATTGCGAGTGAGATATTTATGCCAGCCAGCCAGACGCAGACGCGCCGAGAC
AGAACTTAATGGGCCCGCTAACAGCGCGATTTGCTGGTGACCCAATGCGACCAGATGCTCCACGCCCAGT
CGCGTACCGTCTTCATGGGAGAAAATAATACTGTTGATGGGTGTCTGGTCAGAGACATCAAGAAATAACG
CCGGAACATTAGTGCAGGCAGCTTCCACAGCAATGGCATCCTGGTCATCCAGCGGATAGTTAATGATCAG
CCCACTGACGCGTTGCGCGAGAAGATTGTGCACCGCCGCTTTACAGGCTTCGACGCCGCTTCGTTCTACC
ATCGACACCACCACGCTGGCACCCAGTTGATCGGCGCGAGATTTAATCGCCGCGACAATTTGCGACGGCG
CGTGCAGGGCCAGACTGGAGGTGGCAACGCCAATCAGCAACGACTGTTTGCCCGCCAGTTGTTGTGCCAC
GCGGTTGGGAATGTAATTCAGCTCCGCCATCGCCGCTTCCACTTTTTCCCGCGTTTTCGCAGAAACGTGG
CTGGCCTGGTTCACCACGCGGGAAACGGTCTGATAAGAGACACCGGCATACTCTGCGACATCGTATAACG
TTACTGGTTTCACATTCACCACCCTGAATTGACTCTCTTCCGGGCGCTATCATGCCATACCGCGAAAGGT
TTTGCGCCATTCGATGGTGTCCGGGATCTCGACGCTCTCCCTTATGCGACTCCTGCATTAGGAAGCAGCC
CAGTAGTAGGTTGAGGCCGTTGAGCACCGCCGCCGCAAGGAATGGTGCATGCAAGGAGATGGCGCCCAAC
AGTCCCCCGGCCACGGGGCCTGCCACCATACCCACGCCGAAACAAGCGCTCATGAGCCCGAAGTGGCGAG
CCCGATCTTCCCCATCGGTGATGTCGGCGATATAGGCGCCAGCAACCGCACCTGTGGCGCCGGTGATGCC
GGCCACGATGCGTCCGGCGTAGAGGATCGAGATCTCGATCCCGCGAAATTAATACGACTCACTATAGGGG
AATTGTGAGCGGATAACAATTCCCCACTAGTAATAATTTTGTTTAACTTTAAGAAGGAGATATACATATG
CTCGAGAGAGAAAAGATCTATCAGTGGATCAATGAGCTGTCCAGTCCTGAGACTAGGGAAAATGCTTTGC
TGGAGCTAAGTAAGAAGCGAGAATCTGTTCCTGACCTTGCACCCATGCTGTGGCATTCATTTGGTACTAT
TGCAGCACTTTTACAGGAAATTGTAAATATTTATCCATCTATCAACCCACCCACCTTGACAGCACACCAG
TCTAACAGAGTTTGCAATGCTCTGGCATTACTGCAATGTGTAGCATCACATCCAGAAACCAGGTCAGCGT
TTCTCGCAGCACACATCCCACTTTTTTTGTACCCCTTTTTGCACACTGTCAGCAAAACACGTCCCTTTGA
GTATCTCCGGCTCACCAGCCTTGGAGTTATTGGGGCCCTGGTGAAAACAGATGAACAAGAAGTAATCAAC
TTTTTATTAACAACAGAAATTATCCCTTTATGTTTGCGAATTATGGAATCTGGAAGTGAACTTTCTAAAA
CAGTTGCCACATTCATCCTCCAGAAGATCTTGTTAGATGACACTGGTTTGGCTTATATATGTCAGACGTA
TGAGCGTTTCTCCCATGTTGCCATGATCTTGGGTAAGATGGTCCTGCAGCTATCCAAAGAGCCTTCTGCC
CGTCTGCTGAAGCATGTAGTGAGATGTTACCTTCGACTTTCAGATAACCCCAGGGCACGTGAAGCACTCA
GACAGTGCCTCCCTGACCAGCTGAAAGACACAACCTTCGCCCAGGTGCTAAAAGATGACACCACCACGAA
ACGCTGGCTTGCACAACTGGTGAAGAACCTGCAAGAGTAAGGATCCTAATAGTCTAGAGCTAGCCCTAGG
AGATCCGGCTGCTAACAAAGCCCGAAAGGAAGCTGAGTTGGCTGCTGCCACCGCTGAGCAATAACTAGCA
TAACCCCTTGGGGCCTCTAAACGGGTCTTGAGGGGTTTTTTGCTGAAAGGAGGAACTATATCCGGATATC
CCGCAAGAGGCCCGGCAGTACCGGCATAACCAAGCCTATGCCTACAGCATCCAGGGTGACGGTGCCGAGG
ATGACGATGAGCGCATTGTTAGATTTCATACACGGTGCCTGACTGCGTTAGCAATTTAACTGTGATAAAC
TACCGCATTAAAGCTTATCGATGATAAGCTGTCAAACATGAGAA
Features (pLannotate 1.2.2; 19 found; start..end, strand, type, name):
    104..208     +  promoter       AmpR promoter: bla
    209..1069    +  CDS            AmpR: β-lactamase; bla; confers resistance to ampicillin, carbenicillin, and related antibiotics
   1240..1828    +  rep_origin     ori: high-copy-number ColE1/pMB1/pBR322/pUC origin of replication
   2014..2156    -  misc_feature   bom: basis of mobility region from pBR322
   2258..2449    -  CDS            rop: Rop protein, which maintains plasmids at low copy number; rop
   2466..2846    +  CDS            YPB1_ECOLX: Protein predicted: Swiss-Prot protein existence level 4. From Escherichia coli.
   3088..3712    -  CDS            TcR (fragment): tetracycline efflux protein; tet; confers resistance to tetracycline
   3727..3748    -  protein_bind   CAP binding site: CAP binding activates transcription in the presence of cAMP. E. coli catabolite activator protein
   3761..4843    -  CDS            lacI: lac repressor; lacI; The lac repressor binds to the lac operator to inhibit transcription in E. coli. This inhibition can be relieved by adding lactose or isopropyl-β-D-thiogalactopyranoside (IPTG).
   4844..4921    -  promoter       lacI promoter: lacI
   4929..5208    -  CDS            TcR (fragment): tetracycline efflux protein; tet; confers resistance to tetracycline
   5230..5248    +  promoter       T7 promoter: promoter for bacteriophage T7 RNA polymerase
   5249..5273    +  protein_bind   lac operator: The lac repressor binds to the lac operator to inhibit transcription in E. coli. This inhibition can be relieved by adding lactose or isopropyl-β-D-thiogalactopyranoside (IPTG). lac repressor encoded by lacI
   5288..5310    +  RBS            RBS: efficient ribosome binding site from bacteriophage T7 gene 10 (Olins and Rangwala, 1989)
   5324..6127    +  CDS            CNOT9 (fragment): CNOT9_HUMAN - Also known as RCD1, RQCD1. Experimental evidence at protein level: Swiss-Prot protein existence level 1. Component of the CCR4-NOT complex which is one of the major cellular mRNA deadenylases and is linked to various cellular processes including bulk mRNA degradation, miRNA-mediated repression, translational repression during translational initiation and general transcription regulation. Additional complex functions may be a consequence of its influence on mRNA expression. Involved in down- regulation of MYB- and JUN-dependent transcription. May play a role in cell differentiatio
   6168..6217    +  CDS            SET1 (fragment): solubility-enhancement tag derived from T7 phage gene 10B
   6225..6272    +  terminator     T7 terminator: transcription terminator for bacteriophage T7 RNA polymerase
   6295..6399    -  CDS            TcR (fragment): tetracycline efflux protein; tet; confers resistance to tetracycline
   6447..6475    -  promoter       tet promoter: E. coli promoter for tetracycline efflux protein gene
