[The description below was written by a language model from this plasmid's Addgene catalogue record and pLannotate feature annotations shown in this document.]
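Description:
pnEA-HsNot9_19-285_AF is a 6,484 nt bacterial expression plasmid for producing a truncated form of human CNOT9 (also called NOT9, CAF40, RCD1 or RQCD1), covering residues 19–285. The catalogue lists the backbone as unknown, but the annotated features show a pET-like, pBR322-derived architecture. It has a ColE1/pMB1-type origin together with the bom mobility region and the rop gene, which keeps copy number down and fits the "low copy" catalogue entry. An ampicillin resistance gene (β-lactamase with its own promoter) provides selection. Several disrupted fragments of the tetracycline resistance gene and its promoter are scattered around the expression cassette and lacI. These appear to be non-functional remnants of the pBR322 ancestor.

The expression cassette consists of a T7 promoter followed directly by a lac operator, the efficient T7 gene 10 ribosome binding site, the CNOT9 fragment and a T7 terminator. A plasmid-borne lacI gene under its own promoter supplies the lac repressor, so transcription is held off until IPTG is added in a host that provides T7 RNA polymerase. No affinity or purification tag is annotated on the open reading frame. A short match to T7 gene 10-derived sequence lies between the insert and the terminator, and it is probably residual vector sequence rather than a functional fusion tag, although the record does not settle this.

CNOT9 is a component of the CCR4-NOT deadenylase complex, which is involved in mRNA decay and translational repression. The construct is intended for recombinant production of this CNOT9 fragment in E. coli. The depositor notes that the insert is based on an NCBI reference transcript and that the supplied sequence may be theoretical rather than fully verified.
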