Addgene plasmid #148646: pnEA-HsNot9_19-285_AF
Purpose: Bacterial Expression of HsNot9_19-285
Depositing lab: Elisa Izaurralde. Depositing organization: Max Planck Institute for Developmental Biology.
Backbone
  Vector backbone: Unknown
  Vector type: Bacterial Expression
Growth in bacteria
  Bacterial resistance: Ampicillin, 100 μg/mL
  Growth temperature: 37°C
  Growth strain: DH5alpha
  Copy number: Low Copy
Gene/Insert
  Gene/Insert name: HsNot9_19-285 (alt names: RCD1; CT129, RCD1+, CNOT9)
  Species: H. sapiens (human)
  Entrez Gene: CNOT9 (a.k.a. CAF40, CT129, RCD-1, RCD1, RQCD1)
  Cloning method: Unknown
Terms and licenses: Academic/Nonprofit Terms; Industry Terms: Not Available to Industry
Depositor comments: sequence based on NCBI:NM_005444.1. Plasmids from this collection were made available to the research community and donated after the lab closed. Please note that the sequence provided by the depositing laboratory may be theoretical/predicted or based on Sanger sequencing results. There may be discrepancies between sequencing results obtained by Addgene and the depositor sequence. If an Addgene verified sequence is not available, please contact before placing your order to request that our lab fully sequence the plasmid.
How to cite: pnEA-HsNot9_19-285_AF was a gift from Elisa Izaurralde (Addgene plasmid # 148646 ; http://n2t.net/addgene:148646 ; RRID:Addgene_148646)
